>Addgene plasmid #82723 | pLX304-CAR-V5 | addgene partial sequence | sequence record 161186 | CMV-F 5'-CGCAAATGGGCGGTAGGCGTG-3'
ACTGTCGGGATCAACAAGTTTGTACAAAAAAGTTGGCATGGCGCTCCTGCTGTGCTTCGTGCTCCTGTGC
GGAGTAGTGGATTTCGCCAGAAGTTTGAGTATCACTACTCCTGAAGAGATGATTGAAAAAGCCAAAGGGG
AAACTGCCTATCTGCCGTGCAAATTTACGCTTAGTCCCGAAGACCAGGGACCGCTGGACATCGAGTGGCT
GATATCACCAGCTGATAATCAGAAGGTGGATCAAGTGATTATTTTATATTCTGGAGACAAAATTTATGAT
GACTACTATCCAGATCTGAAAGGCCGAGTACATTTTACGAGTAATGATCTCAAATCTGGTGATGCATCAA
TAAATGTAACGAATTTACAACTGTCAGATATTGGCACATATCAGTGCAAAGTGAAAAAAGCTCCTGGTGT
TGCAAATAAGAAGATTCATCTGGTAGTTCTTGTTAAGCCTTCAGGTGCGAGATGTTACGTTGATGGATCT
GAAGAAATTGGAAGTGACTTTAAGATAAAATGTGAACCAAAAGAAGGTTCACTTCCATTACAGTATGAGT
GGCAAAAATTGTCTGACTCACAGAAAATGCCCACTTCATGGTTAGCAGAAATGACTTCATCTGTTATATC
TGTAAAAAATGCCTCTTCTGAGTACTCTGGGACATACAGCTGTACAGTCAGAAACAGAGTGG
