>Addgene plasmid #82723 | pLX304-CAR-V5 | addgene partial sequence | sequence record 161188 | WPRE-R 5'-CATAGCGTAAAAGGAGCAACA-3'
ATCCAGAGGTTGATTGTCGACTTAACGCGCCACCGGTTAGCGCTAGCTCATTACTACGTAGAATCGAGAC
CGAGGAGAGGGTTAGGGATAGGCTTACCAACCACTTTGTACAAGAAAGTTGGGTATACTATAGACCCATC
CTTGCTCTGTGCTGGAATCATCACAGGAATCGCACCCATTCGACTTAGATTAGGGGCAGCTACCTTAGCA
GGTGGGAGAGTCGGACTCTGAGGAGTGCGTTCAAAGTCTTCACTTGGTACTTGGTTATACTGAGTCTTGG
AATATCCTTCCATGTTGGAAGGAGACATGGACCCCAGGGATGAATGATTACTGCCGATGTAGCTTCTGGC
AGTGGACGTACGGCTCTTTGGAGGTGGCACATCTTCCCTGATATCGTGATGAACTTCCTTTTCATATTTT
TCTTCTCTGCGCTTTTTACGACAGCAAAAGATGATAAGACCAATGAGCGCTAGAGCAAGCAAAGTTCCTA
TAATGGCTCCTGCAATTAGTCCAGCTTTATTTGAAGGAGGGACAACGTTTAGACGCAACAGGCACTGATC
AGAGCCCACTCTGTTTCTGACTGTACAGCTGTATGTCCCAGAGTACTCAGAAGAGGCATTTTTTACAGAT
ATAACAGATGAAGTCATTTCTGCTAACCATGAAGTGGGCATTTTCTGTGAGTCAGACAATTTTTGCCACT
CATACTGTAATGGAAGTGAACCTTCTTTTGGTTCACATTTTATCTTAAAGTCACTTCCAATTTCTTCAGA
TCCATCAACGTAACATCTCGCACCTGA
