[The description below was written by a language model from this plasmid's Addgene catalogue record.]
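Description:
pLX304-CAR-V5 is a lentiviral mammalian expression plasmid built on the pLX304 backbone, a Gateway-compatible destination vector. It is about 10.5 kb in total, made up of a roughly 9.4 kb backbone and a 1,098 bp insert. The plasmid is propagated in E. coli under ampicillin selection. The record lists a recombination-deficient "stable" strain as the host, a common choice for lentiviral plasmids because their repeated long terminal repeat sequences can recombine. The copy number is listed as unknown. Transduced or transfected mammalian cells are selected with blasticidin.

The insert is the human coxsackievirus and adenovirus receptor (CXADR, also called CAR), introduced by Gateway recombination. The open reading frame is fused in frame to a C-terminal V5 epitope tag supplied by the backbone, so the expressed receptor can be detected or immunoprecipitated with anti-V5 antibodies. The record does not explicitly name the promoter. However, the listed sequencing primers anneal in a CMV promoter upstream and in a WPRE downstream, which implies that a CMV promoter drives the insert and that a woodchuck hepatitis virus posttranscriptional regulatory element follows it to enhance transcript expression. No feature table is provided, so other backbone elements cannot be confirmed from this record.

The stated purpose is expression of V5-tagged CAR. The associated publication profiles protein phosphatase responses to coxsackievirus B3 infection of cardiomyocytes, which suggests the construct was used to provide or raise receptor levels so that cells could be infected by the virus, although the record does not state this directly.
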