Addgene plasmid #82723: pLX304-CAR-V5
Purpose: Expresses V5 tagged coxsackievirus and adenovirus receptor (CAR).
Depositing lab: Kevin Janes. Depositing organization: University of Virginia. Publication: Profiling Subcellular Protein Phosphatase Responses to Coxsackievirus B3 Infection of Cardiomyocytes. Shah M, Smolko CM, Kinicki S, Chapman ZD, Brautigan DL, Janes KA. Mol Cell Proteomics. 2017 Apr;16(4 suppl 1):S244-S262. doi: 10.1074/mcp.O116.063487. Epub 2017 Feb 7. PubMed 28174228.
Backbone
  Vector backbone: pLX304
  Backbone size w/o insert (bp): 9377
  Total vector size (bp): 10475
  Vector type: Mammalian Expression, Lentiviral
  Selectable markers: Blasticidin
Growth in bacteria
  Bacterial resistance: Ampicillin, 100 μg/mL
  Growth temperature: 30°C
  Growth strain: NEB Stable
  Copy number: Unknown
Gene/Insert
  Gene/Insert name: coxsackievirus and adenovirus receptor (alt name: CAR)
  Species: H. sapiens (human)
  Insert size (bp): 1098
  GenBank ID: NM_001338.4
  Entrez Gene: CXADR (a.k.a. CAR, CAR4/6, HCAR)
  Tag / fusion protein: V5 (C terminal on backbone)
  Cloning method: Gateway Cloning
  Sequencing primers: 5′ CMV-F; 3′ WPRE-R
Terms and licenses: Academic/Nonprofit Terms; Industry Terms: Not Available to Industry
How to cite: pLX304-CAR-V5 was a gift from Kevin Janes (Addgene plasmid # 82723 ; http://n2t.net/addgene:82723 ; RRID:Addgene_82723)
